>Addgene plasmid #101172 | pSPIKE-P | addgene full sequence | sequence record 194323 | Addgene NGS Result
TCAGCTCATTTTTTAACCAATAGGCCGAAATCGGCAAAATCCCTTATAAATCAAAAGAATAGACCGAGAT
AGGGTTGAGTGGCCGCTACAGGGCGCTCCCATTCGCCATTCAGGCTGCGCAACTGTTGGGAAGGGCGTTT
CGGTGCGGGCCTCTTCGCTATTACGCCAGCTGGCGAAAGGGGGATGTGCTGCAAGGCGATTAAGTTGGGT
AACGCCAGGGTTTTCCCAGTCACGACGTTGTAAAACGACGGCCAGTGAGCGCGACGTAATACGACTCACT
ATAGGGCGAATTGGCGGAAGGCCGTCAAGGCCACGTGTCTTGTCCAGAGCTCGTGCCAGCAGCCGCGGTA
ATCCCTTGTCTCCCTACCTCTGGAGGAGAAAAGTGTTGACATGGGCGCTCCCGGCGCAAGGGCCAAAGGA
GTCTCCGATTTCTTATTCCCGAATGACATGCGTCTCCCTGCGGGTAAATCACCGACCGCGATTCATAGAA
GCCTGGGGGAACAGGTAGGTCTAACTAGCTTAAGAGAGTAAATCCTGGGATCATTCAGTAGTAACCACAA
ACTTACGCTGGGGCTTCTTCGGCGGATCTTTTACGAGACTGATTATTAGAAACCCTAGTAGTCCGGTACC
TGGAGCACAAGACTGGCCTCATGGGCCTTCCGCTCACTGCCCGCTTTCCAGTCGGGAAACCTGTCGTGCC
AGCTGCATTAACATGGTCATAGCTGTTTCCTTGCGTATTGGGCGCTCTCCGCTTCCTCGCTCACTGACTC
GCTGCGCTCGGTCGTTCGGGTAAAGCCTGGGGTGCCTAATGAGCAAAAGGCCAGCAAAAGGCCAGGAACC
GTAAAAAGGCCGCGTTGCTGGCGTTTTTCCATAGGCTCCGCCCCCCTGACGAGCATCACAAAAATCGACG
CTCAAGTCAGAGGTGGCGAAACCCGACAGGACTATAAAGATACCAGGCGTTTCCCCCTGGAAGCTCCCTC
GTGCGCTCTCCTGTTCCGACCCTGCCGCTTACCGGATACCTGTCCGCCTTTCTCCCTTCGGGAAGCGTGG
CGCTTTCTCATAGCTCACGCTGTAGGTATCTCAGTTCGGTGTAGGTCGTTCGCTCCAAGCTGGGCTGTGT
GCACGAACCCCCCGTTCAGCCCGACCGCTGCGCCTTATCCGGTAACTATCGTCTTGAGTCCAACCCGGTA
AGACACGACTTATCGCCACTGGCAGCAGCCACTGGTAACAGGATTAGCAGAGCGAGGTATGTAGGCGGTG
CTACAGAGTTCTTGAAGTGGTGGCCTAACTACGGCTACACTAGAAGAACAGTATTTGGTATCTGCGCTCT
GCTGAAGCCAGTTACCTTCGGAAAAAGAGTTGGTAGCTCTTGATCCGGCAAACAAACCACCGCTGGTAGC
GGTGGTTTTTTTGTTTGCAAGCAGCAGATTACGCGCAGAAAAAAAGGATCTCAAGAAGATCCTTTGATCT
TTTCTACGGGGTCTGACGCTCAGTGGAACGAAAACTCACGTTAAGGGATTTTGGTCATGAGATTATCAAA
AAGGATCTTCACCTAGATCCTTTTAAATTAAAAATGAAGTTTTAAATCAATCTAAAGTATATATGAGTAA
ACTTGGTCTGACAGTTACCAATGCTTAATCAGTGAGGCACCTATCTCAGCGATCTGTCTATTTCGTTCAT
CCATAGTTGCCTGACTCCCCGTCGTGTAGATAACTACGATACGGGAGGGCTTACCATCTGGCCCCAGTGC
TGCAATGATACCGCGAGAACCACGCTCACCGGCTCCAGATTTATCAGCAATAAACCAGCCAGCCGGAAGG
GCCGAGCGCAGAAGTGGTCCTGCAACTTTATCCGCCTCCATCCAGTCTATTAATTGTTGCCGGGAAGCTA
GAGTAAGTAGTTCGCCAGTTAATAGTTTGCGCAACGTTGTTGCCATTGCTACAGGCATCGTGGTGTCACG
CTCGTCGTTTGGTATGGCTTCATTCAGCTCCGGTTCCCAACGATCAAGGCGAGTTACATGATCCCCCATG
TTGTGCAAAAAAGCGGTTAGCTCCTTCGGTCCTCCGATCGTTGTCAGAAGTAAGTTGGCCGCAGTGTTAT
CACTCATGGTTATGGCAGCACTGCATAATTCTCTTACTGTCATGCCATCCGTAAGATGCTTTTCTGTGAC
TGGTGAGTACTCAACCAAGTCATTCTGAGAATAGTGTATGCGGCGACCGAGTTGCTCTTGCCCGGCGTCA
ATACGGGATAATACCGCGCCACATAGCAGAACTTTAAAAGTGCTCATCATTGGAAAACGTTCTTCGGGGC
GAAAACTCTCAAGGATCTTACCGCTGTTGAGATCCAGTTCGATGTAACCCACTCGTGCACCCAACTGATC
TTCAGCATCTTTTACTTTCACCAGCGTTTCTGGGTGAGCAAAAACAGGAAGGCAAAATGCCGCAAAAAAG
GGAATAAGGGCGACACGGAAATGTTGAATACTCATACTCTTCCTTTTTCAATATTATTGAAGCATTTATC
AGGGTTATTGTCTCATGAGCGGATACATATTTGAATGTATTTAGAAAAATAAACAAATAGGGGTTCCGCG
CACATTTCCCCGAAAAGTGCCACCTAAATTGTAAGCGTTAATATTTTGTTAAAATTCGCGTTAAATTTTT
GTTAAA
Features (pLannotate 1.2.2; 8 found; start..end, strand, type, name):
    102..258     -  CDS            lacZα (fragment): LacZα fragment of β-galactosidase; lacZ fragment
    267..285     +  promoter       T7 promoter: promoter for bacteriophage T7 RNA polymerase
    664..711     -  CDS            lacI (fragment): lac repressor; lacI; The lac repressor binds to the lac operator to inhibit transcription in E. coli. This inhibition can be relieved by adding lactose or isopropyl-β-D-thiogalactopyranoside (IPTG).
    748..788     -  rep_origin     RSF ori (fragment): Plasmids containing the RSF 1030 origin of replication can be propagated in E. coli cells that contain additional plasmids with compatible origins.
    866..1454    -  rep_origin     ori: high-copy-number ColE1/pMB1/pBR322/pUC origin of replication
   1625..2485    -  CDS            AmpR: β-lactamase; bla; confers resistance to ampicillin, carbenicillin, and related antibiotics
   2486..2590    -  promoter       AmpR promoter: bla
   2616..81      -  rep_origin     M13 ori (fragment) (across the origin): M13 bacteriophage origin of replication; arrow indicates direction of (+) strand synthesis
