[The description below was written by a language model from this plasmid's Addgene catalogue record and pLannotate feature annotations shown in this document.]
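Description:
pSPIKE-P is a small (about 2.7 kb) synthetic-biology plasmid built on pMA-T, a commercial gene-synthesis cloning backbone of roughly 2.4 kb. It is propagated in E. coli. The feature table shows a high-copy ColE1/pUC-type origin of replication and a β-lactamase (AmpR) gene with its own bla promoter, which gives ampicillin selection. The catalogue entry itself lists copy number as unknown. The other annotated elements are mostly short remnants typical of cloning backbones: partial lacZα, lacI, RSF ori and M13 ori fragments. None of these is likely to be functionally important here. A T7 promoter is also annotated just upstream of an unannotated stretch of sequence.

The payload is a 292 bp synthetic insert described as a chimeric spike resembling the V4 region of prokaryotic 16S rRNA. The annotation software did not detect it as a feature, which is expected for an artificial sequence. It most plausibly lies in the unannotated gap following the T7 promoter, although the record does not give its coordinates or its internal design.

The stated purpose is use in metagenomics. A spike of this kind is generally added as an internal standard to samples in 16S amplicon sequencing. It is amplified alongside native V4 regions but remains distinguishable in the reads, so it can be used for normalisation or quantification. The record does not state which primer sites the spike carries, how it is designed to be told apart from genuine 16S sequences, or whether the T7 promoter is intended to be used.
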