Addgene plasmid #101172: pSPIKE-P
Purpose: chimeric spike resembling V4 region of prokaryotic 16S rRNA to be used in metagenomics
Depositing lab: Philip Poole. Depositing organization: University of Oxford.
Backbone
  Vector backbone: pMA-T
  Backbone manufacturer: Invitrogen
  Backbone size w/o insert (bp): 2374
  Total vector size (bp): 2666
  Vector type: Synthetic Biology
Growth in bacteria
  Bacterial resistance: Ampicillin, 100 μg/mL
  Growth temperature: 37°C
  Growth strain: DH5alpha
  Copy number: Unknown
Gene/Insert
  Gene/Insert name: V4 16S rRNA chimeric spike
  Species: Synthetic; prokaryotic universal V4
  Insert size (bp): 292
Terms and licenses: Academic/Nonprofit Terms; Industry Terms: Not Available to Industry
How to cite: pSPIKE-P was a gift from Philip Poole (Addgene plasmid # 101172 ; http://n2t.net/addgene:101172 ; RRID:Addgene_101172)
