>Addgene plasmid #101172 | pSPIKE-P | depositor partial sequence | sequence record 190764 | pSPIKE-P sequence 384 bps
CGAATTGGCGGAAGGCCGTCAAGGCCACGTGTCTTGTCCAGAGCTCGTGCCAGCAGCCGCGGTAATCCCT
TGTCTCCCTACCTCTGGAGGAGAAAAGTGTTGACATGGGCGCTCCCGGCGCAAGGGCCAAAGGAGTCTCC
GATTTCTTATTCCCGAATGACATGCGTCTCCCTGCGGGTAAATCACCGACCGCGATTCATAGAAGCCTGG
GGGAACAGGTAGGTCTAACTAGCTTAAGAGAGTAAATCCTGGGATCATTCAGTAGTAACCACAAACTTAC
GCTGGGGCTTCTTCGGCGGATCTTTTACGAGACTGATTATTAGAAACCCTAGTAGTCCGGTACCTGGAGC
ACAAGACTGGCCTCATGGGCCTTCCGCTCACTGC
